>Addgene plasmid #117424 | rk1s | addgene full sequence | sequence record 226447 | Addgene NGS Result
CACGATGCGTCCGGCGTAGAGGATCGAGATCTCGATCCCGCGAAATTAATACGACTCACTATAGGGAGAC
CACAACGGTTTCCCTCTAGATCACAAGTTTGTACAAAAAAGCAGGCTTAGAAGGAGATAGAACCATGGGG
AACATCTTCGCCAACCTCTTCAAGGGCCTTTTTGGCAAAAAAGAAATGCGCATCCTCATGGTGGGCCTGG
ATGCTGCAGGGAAGACCACGATCCTCTACAAGCTTAAGCTGGGTGAGATCGTGACCACCATTCCCACCAT
AGGCTTCAACGTGGAAACCGTGGAGTACAAGAACATCAGCTTCACTGTGTGGGACGTGGGTGGCCAGGAC
AAGATCCGGCCCCTGTGGCGCCACTACTTCCAGAACACACAAGGCCTGATCTTCGTGGTGGACAGCAATG
ACAGAGAGCGTGTGAACGAGGCCCGTGAGGAGCTCATGAGGATGCTGGCCGAGGACGAGCTCCGGGATGC
TGTCCTCCTGGTGTTCGCCAACAAGCAGGACCTCCCCAACGCCATGAATGCGGCCGAGATCACAGACAAG
CTGGGGCTGCACTCACTACGCCACAGGAACTGGTACATTCAGGCCACCTGCGCCACCAGCGGCGACGGGC
TCTATGAAGGACTGGACTGGCTGTCCAATCAGCTCCGGAACCAGAAGTGATAGGACCCAGCTTTCTTGTA
CAAAGTGGTGATGATCCGGCTGCTAACAAAGCCCGAAAGGAAGCTGAGTTGGCTGCTGCCACCGCTGAGC
AATAACTAGCATAACCCCTTGGGGCCTCTAAACGGGTCTTGAGGGGTTTTTTGCTGAAAGGAGGAACTAT
ATCCGGATATCCACAGGACGGGTGTGGTCGCCATGATCGCGTAGTCGATAGTGGCTCCAAGTAGCGAAGC
GAGCAGGACTGGGCGGCGGCCAAAGCGGTCGGACAGTGCTCCGAGAACGGGTGCGCATAGAAATTGCATC
AACGCATATAGCGCTAGCAGCACGCCATAGTGACTGGCGATGCTGTCGGAATGGACGATATCCCGCAAGA
GGCCCGGCAGTACCGGCATAACCAAGCCTATGCCTACAGCATCCAGGGTGACGGTGCCGAGGATGACGAT
GAGCGCATTGTTAGATTTCATACACGGTGCCTGACTGCGTTAGCAATTTAACTGTGATAAACTACCGCAT
TAAAGCTTATCGATGATAAGCTGTCAAACATGAGAATTCTTGAAGACGAAAGGGCCTCGTGATACGCCTA
TTTTTATAGGTTAATGTCATGATAATAATGGTTTCTTAGACGTCAGGTGGCACTTTTCGGGGAAATGTGC
GCGGAACCCCTATTTGTTTATTTTTCTAAATACATTCAAATATGTATCCGCTCATGAGACAATAACCCTG
ATAAATGCTTCAATAATATTGAAAAAGGAAGAGTATGAGTATTCAACATTTCCGTGTCGCCCTTATTCCC
TTTTTTGCGGCATTTTGCCTTCCTGTTTTTGCTCACCCAGAAACGCTGGTGAAAGTAAAAGATGCTGAAG
ATCAGTTGGGTGCACGAGTGGGTTACATCGAACTGGATCTCAACAGCGGTAAGATCCTTGAGAGTTTTCG
CCCCGAAGAACGTTTTCCAATGATGAGCACTTTTAAAGTTCTGCTATGTGGCGCGGTATTATCCCGTGTT
GACGCCGGGCAAGAGCAACTCGGTCGCCGCATACACTATTCTCAGAATGACTTGGTTGAGTACTCACCAG
TCACAGAAAAGCATCTTACGGATGGCATGACAGTAAGAGAATTATGCAGTGCTGCCATAACCATGAGTGA
TAACACTGCGGCCAACTTACTTCTGACAACGATCGGAGGACCGAAGGAGCTAACCGCTTTTTTGCACAAC
ATGGGGGATCATGTAACTCGCCTTGATCGTTGGGAACCGGAGCTGAATGAAGCCATACCAAACGACGAGC
GTGACACCACGATGCCTGCAGCAATGGCAACAACGTTGCGCAAACTATTAACTGGCGAACTACTTACTCT
AGCTTCCCGGCAACAATTAATAGACTGGATGGAGGCGGATAAAGTTGCAGGACCACTTCTGCGCTCGGCC
CTTCCGGCTGGCTGGTTTATTGCTGATAAATCTGGAGCCGGTGAGCGTGGGTCTCGCGGTATCATTGCAG
CACTGGGGCCAGATGGTAAGCCCTCCCGTATCGTAGTTATCTACACGACGGGGAGTCAGGCAACTATGGA
TGAACGAAATAGACAGATCGCTGAGATAGGTGCCTCACTGATTAAGCATTGGTAACTGTCAGACCAAGTT
TACTCATATATACTTTAGATTGATTTAAAACTTCATTTTTAATTTAAAAGGATCTAGGTGAAGATCCTTT
TTGATAATCTCATGACCAAAATCCCTTAACGTGAGTTTTCGTTCCACTGAGCGTCAGACCCCGTAGAAAA
GATCAAAGGATCTTCTTGAGATCCTTTTTTTCTGCGCGTAATCTGCTGCTTGCAAACAAAAAAACCACCG
CTACCAGCGGTGGTTTGTTTGCCGGATCAAGAGCTACCAACTCTTTTTCCGAAGGTAACTGGCTTCAGCA
GAGCGCAGATACCAAATACTGTCCTTCTAGTGTAGCCGTAGTTAGGCCACCACTTCAAGAACTCTGTAGC
ACCGCCTACATACCTCGCTCTGCTAATCCTGTTACCAGTGGCTGCTGCCAGTGGCGATAAGTCGTGTCTT
ACCGGGTTGGACTCAAGACGATAGTTACCGGATAAGGCGCAGCGGTCGGGCTGAACGGGGGGTTCGTGCA
CACAGCCCAGCTTGGAGCGAACGACCTACACCGAACTGAGATACCTACAGCGTGAGCTATGAGAAAGCGC
CACGCTTCCCGAAGGGAGAAAGGCGGACAGGTATCCGGTAAGCGGCAGGGTCGGAACAGGAGAGCGCACG
AGGGAGCTTCCAGGGGGAAACGCCTGGTATCTTTATAGTCCTGTCGGGTTTCGCCACCTCTGACTTGAGC
GTCGATTTTTGTGATGCTCGTCAGGGGGGCGGAGCCTATGGAAAAACGCCAGCAACGCGGCCTTTTTACG
GTTCCTGGCCTTTTGCTGGCCTTTTGCTCACATGTTCTTTCCTGCGTTATCCCCTGATTCTGTGGATAAC
CGTATTACCGCCTTTGAGTGAGCTGATACCGCTCGCCGCAGCCGAACGACCGAGCGCAGCGAGTCAGTGA
GCGAGGAAGCGGAAGAGCGCCTGATGCGGTATTTTCTCCTTACGCATCTGTGCGGTATTTCACACCGCAA
TGGTGCACTCTCAGTACAATCTGCTCTGATGCCGCATAGTTAAGCCAGTATACACTCCGCTATCGCTACG
TGACTGGGTCATGGCTGCGCCCCGACACCCGCCAACACCCGCTGACGCGCCCTGACGGGCTTGTCTGCTC
CCGGCATCCGCTTACAGACAAGCTGTGACCGTCTCCGGGAGCTGCATGTGTCAGAGGTTTTCACCGTCAT
CACCGAAACGCGCGAGGCAGCTGCGGTAAAGCTCATCAGCGTGGTCGTGAAGCGATTCACAGATGTCTGC
CTGTTCATCCGCGTCCAGCTCGTTGAGTTTCTCCAGAAGCGTTAATGTCTGGCTTCTGATAAAGCGGGCC
ATGTTAAGGGCGGTTTTTTCCTGTTTGGTCACTGATGCCTCCGTGTAAGGGGGATTTCTGTTCATGGGGG
TAATGATACCGATGAAACGAGAGAGGATGCTCACGATACGGGTTACTGATGATGAACATGCCCGGTTACT
GGAACGTTGTGAGGGTAAACAACTGGCGGTATGGATGCGGCGGGACCAGAGAAAAATCACTCAGGGTCAA
TGCCAGCGCTTCGTTAATACAGATGTAGGTGTTCCACAGGGTAGCCAGCAGCATCCTGCGATGCAGATCC
GGAACATAATGGTGCAGGGCGCTGACTTCCGCGTTTCCAGACTTTACGAAACACGGAAACCGAAGACCAT
TCATGTTGTTGCTCAGGTCGCAGACGTTTTGCAGCAGCAGTCGCTTCACGTTCGCTCGCGTATCGGTGAT
TCATTCTGCTAACCAGTAAGGCAACCCCGCCAGCCTAGCCGGGTCCTCAACGACAGGAGCACGATCATGC
GCACCCGTGGCCAGGACCCAACGCTGCCCGAGATGCGCCGCGTGCGGCTGCTGGAGATGGCGGACGCGAT
GGATATGTTCTGCCAAGGGTTGGTTTGCGCATTCACAGTTCTCCGCAAGAATTGATTGGCTCCAATTCTT
GGAGTGGTGAATCCGTTAGCGAGGTGCCGCCGGCTTCCATTCAGGTCGAGGTGGCCCGGCTCCATGCACC
GCGACGCAACGCGGGGAGGCAGACAAGGTATAGGGCGGCGCCTACAATCCATGCCAACCCGTTCCATGTG
CTCGCCGAGGCGGCATAAATCGCCGTGACGATCAGCGGTCCAATGATCGAAGTTAGGCTGGTAAGAGCCG
CGAGCGATCCTTGAAGCTGTCCCTGATGGTCGTCATCTACCTGCCTGGACAGCATGGCCTGCAACGCGGG
CATCCCGATGCCGCCGGAAGCGAGAAGAATCATAATGGGGAAGGCCATCCAGCCTCGCGTCGCGAACGCC
AGCAAGACGTAGCCCAGCGCGTCGGCCGCCATGCCGGCGATAATGGCCTGCTTCTCGCCGAAACGTTTGG
TGGCGGGACCAGTGACGAAGGCTTGAGCGAGGGCGTGCAAGATTCCGAATACCGCAAGCGACAGGCCGAT
CATCGTCGCGCTCCAGCGAAAGCGGTCCTCGCCGAAAATGACCCAGAGCGCTGCCGGCACCTGTCCTACG
AGTTGCATGATAAAGAAGACAGTCATAAGTGCGGCGACGATAGTCATGCCCCGCGCCCACCGGAAGGAGC
TGACTGGGTTGAAGGCTCTCAAGGGCATCGGTCGATCGACGCTCTCCCTTATGCGACTCCTGCATTAGGA
AGCAGCCCAGTAGTAGGTTGAGGCCGTTGAGCACCGCCGCCGCAAGGAATGGTGCATGCAAGGAGATGGC
GCCCAACAGTCCCCCGGCCACGGGGCCTGCCACCATACCCACGCCGAAACAAGCGCTCATGAGCCCGAAG
TGGCGAGCCCGATCTTCCCCATCGGTGATGTCGGCGATATAGGCGCCAGCAACCGCACCTGTGGCGCCGG
TGATGCCGGC
Features (pLannotate 1.2.2; 15 found; start..end, strand, type, name):
     47..65      +  promoter       T7 promoter: promoter for bacteriophage T7 RNA polymerase
     93..117     +  protein_bind   attB1: mutant version of attB; recombination site for the Gateway® BP reaction BP Clonase™
    135..677     +  CDS            ARF1: ARF1_BOVIN - Experimental evidence at protein level: Swiss-Prot protein existence level 1. GTP-binding protein involved in protein trafficking among different compartments. Modulates vesicle budding and uncoating within the Golgi complex. Deactivation induces the redistribution of the entire Golgi complex to the endoplasmic reticulum, suggesting a crucial role in protein trafficking. In its GTP-bound form, its triggers the association with coat proteins with the Golgi membrane. The hydrolysis of ARF1-bound GTP, which is mediated by ARFGAPs proteins, is required for dissociation of coat protein
    685..709     -  protein_bind   attB2: mutant version of attB; recombination site for the Gateway® BP reaction BP Clonase™
    719..768     +  CDS            SET1 (fragment): solubility-enhancement tag derived from T7 phage gene 10B
    776..823     +  terminator     T7 terminator: transcription terminator for bacteriophage T7 RNA polymerase
    849..1141    -  CDS            TcR (fragment): tetracycline efflux protein; tet; confers resistance to tetracycline
   1189..1217    -  promoter       tet promoter: E. coli promoter for tetracycline efflux protein gene
   1330..1434    +  promoter       AmpR promoter: bla
   1435..2295    +  CDS            AmpR: β-lactamase; bla; confers resistance to ampicillin, carbenicillin, and related antibiotics
   2466..3054    +  rep_origin     ori: high-copy-number ColE1/pMB1/pBR322/pUC origin of replication
   3240..3379    -  misc_feature   bom: basis of mobility region from pBR322
   3481..3672    -  CDS            rop: Rop protein, which maintains plasmids at low copy number; rop
   3689..4069    +  CDS            YPB1_ECOLX: Protein predicted: Swiss-Prot protein existence level 4. From Escherichia coli.
   4311..25      -  CDS            TcR (fragment) (across the origin): tetracycline efflux protein; tet; confers resistance to tetracycline
