[The description below was written by a language model from this plasmid's Addgene catalogue record and pLannotate feature annotations shown in this document.]
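Description:
rk1s is a bacterial expression plasmid built on the pET3c backbone that carries the coding sequence for human ARF1, a small GTP-binding ADP-ribosylation factor that regulates vesicle budding and coat protein recruitment at the Golgi. The sequenced plasmid is about 5.2 kb. It replicates in E. coli through a ColE1/pMB1-type origin. The pBR322-derived bom and rop elements are also present, although the catalogue lists the plasmid as high copy. Selection is by ampicillin through the bla (β-lactamase) gene and its own promoter. Fragments of the tetracycline resistance gene and the tet promoter remain as interrupted leftovers of the pBR322 lineage and would not be expected to provide a working marker.

The 543 bp ARF1 open reading frame lies downstream of a bacteriophage T7 promoter and upstream of a T7 terminator, so transcription requires a host that supplies T7 RNA polymerase. The strain recorded for propagation is a cloning strain. The automated annotation matched the insert to the bovine ARF1 protein entry, while the catalogue gives the species as human. It also flags short attB1- and attB2-like sequences flanking the insert and a small fragment related to T7 gene 10 after it. The cloning method is recorded as unknown, so the origin and significance of these sites are not established by the record. No affinity or epitope tag is listed in the catalogue, and no tag is annotated in frame with the ARF1 coding sequence. The stated purpose is simply expression of ARF1, consistent with producing recombinant protein in bacteria for biochemical study of this GTPase family.
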