Addgene plasmid #117424: rk1s
Purpose: Expression of ARF1
Depositing lab: Richard Kahn. Depositing organization: National Cancer Institute (NCI). Publication: Human ADP-ribosylation factors. A functionally conserved family of GTP-binding proteins. Kahn RA, Kern FG, Clark J, Gelmann EP, Rulka C. J Biol Chem. 1991 Feb 5;266(4):2606-14. PubMed 1899243.
Backbone
  Vector backbone: pET3c
  Vector type: Bacterial Expression
Growth in bacteria
  Bacterial resistance: Ampicillin, 100 μg/mL
  Growth temperature: 37°C
  Growth strain: DH5alpha
  Copy number: High Copy
Gene/Insert
  Gene/Insert name: ARF1
  Species: H. sapiens (human)
  Insert size (bp): 543
  Entrez Gene: ARF1 (a.k.a. PVNH8)
  Cloning method: Unknown
Terms and licenses: Academic/Nonprofit Terms; Industry Terms: Not Available to Industry
How to cite: rk1s was a gift from Richard Kahn (Addgene plasmid # 117424 ; http://n2t.net/addgene:117424 ; RRID:Addgene_117424)
